>Addgene plasmid #57238 | PS-CFP2-MCPB2-C-18 | addgene full sequence | sequence record 221549 | Addgene NGS Result
CGTTACATAACTTACGGTAAATGGCCCGCCTGGCTGACCGCCCAACGACCCCCGCCCATTGACGTCAATA
ATGACGTATGTTCCCATAGTAACGCCAATAGGGACTTTCCATTGACGTCAATGGGTGGAGTATTTACGGT
AAACTGCCCACTTGGCAGTACATCAAGTGTATCATATGCCAAGTACGCCCCCTATTGACGTCAATGACGG
TAAATGGCCCGCCTGGCATTATGCCCAGTACATGACCTTATGGGACTTTCCTACTTGGCAGTACATCTAC
GTATTAGTCATCGCTATTACCATGGTGATGCGGTTTTGGCAGTACATCAATGGGCGTGGATAGCGGTTTG
ACTCACGGGGATTTCCAAGTCTCCACCCCATTGACGTCAATGGGAGTTTGTTTTGGCACCAAAATCAACG
GGACTTTCCAAAATGTCGTAACAACTCCGCCCCATTGACGCAAATGGGCGGTAGGCGTGTACGGTGGGAG
GTCTATATAAGCAGAGCTGGTTTAGTGAACCGTCAGATCCGCTAGCGCTACCGGTCGCCACCATGAGCAA
GGGCGCCGAGCTGTTCACCGGCATCGTGCCCATCCTGATCGAGCTGAATGGCGATGTGAATGGCCACAAG
TTCAGCGTGAGCGGCGAGGGCGAGGGCGATGCCACCTACGGCAAGCTGACCCTGAAGTTCATCTGCACCA
CCGGCAAGCTGCCTGTGCCCTGGCCCACCCTGGTGGCCACCCTGAGCTACGGCGTGCAGTGCTTCTCACG
CTACCCCGATCACATGAAGCAGCACGACTTCTTCAAGAGCGCCATGCCTGAGGGCTACATCCAGGAGCGC
ACCATCTTCTTCGAGGATGACGGCAACTACAAGACGCGCGCCGAGGTGAAGTTCGAGGGCGATACCCTGG
TGAGTCGCATCGAGCTGACCGGCACTGATTTCAAGGAGGATGGCAACATCCTGGGCAATAAGATGGAGTA
CAACTACAACGCCACCAATGTGTACATCGTGGCCGACAAGGCCAGGAATGGCATCAAGGTGAACTTCAAG
GTCCGCCACAACATCAAGGATGGCAGCGTGCAGCTGGCCGACCACTACCAGCAGAATACCCCCATCGGCG
ATGGCCCTGTGCTGCTGCCCGATAACCACTACCTGTCCACCCAGAGCGCCCTGTCCAAGGACCCCAACGA
GAAGCGCGATCACATGATCTACCTCGAGTTCGTGACCGCCGCCGCCATCACCCACGGCATGGATGAGCTG
TACAAGTCCGGACTCAGATCTCGAGAGTCCAGTGGATATTCGTCTCGGTCGGGTGGAAGC
[813 nt withheld, positions 1321-2133]
TGAGAATTCTGCAGTCGACGGTACCGCGGGCCCGGGATCCACCGGATCTAGATAACTGATCATAATCAGC
CATACCACATTTGTAGAGGTTTTACTTGCTTTAAAAAACCTCCCACACCTCCCCCTGAACCTGAAACATA
AAATGAATGCAATTGTTGTTGTTAACTTGTTTATTGCAGCTTATAATGGTTACAAATAAAGCAATAGCAT
CACAAATTTCACAAATAAAGCATTTTTTTCACTGCATTCTAGTTGTGGTTTGTCCAAACTCATCAATGTA
TCTTAACGCGTAAATTGTAAGCGTTAATATTTTGTTAAAATTCGCGTTAAATTTTTGTTAAATCAGCTCA
TTTTTTAACCAATAGGCCGAAATCGGCAAAATCCCTTATAAATCAAAAGAATAGACCGAGATAGGGT
[37 nt withheld, positions 2551-2587]
AAAGAACGTGGACTCCAACGTCAAAGG
[49 nt withheld, positions 2615-2663]
T
[91 nt withheld, positions 2665-2755]
G
[124 nt withheld, positions 2757-2880]
CAGGTGGCACTTTTCGGGGAAATGTGCGCGGAACCCCTATTTGTTTATTTTTCTAAATACATTCAAATAT
GTATCCGCTCATGAGACAATAACCCTGATAAATGCTTCAATAATATTGAAAAAGGAAGAGTCCTGAGGCG
GAAAGAACCAGCTGTGGAATGTGTGTCAGTTAGGGTGTGGAAAGTCCCCAGGCTCCCCAGCAGGCAGAAG
TATGCAAAGCATGCATCTCAATTAGTCAGCAACCAGGTGTGGAAAGTCCCCAGGCTCCCCAGCAGGCAGA
AGTATGCAAAGCATGCATCTCAATTAGTCAGCAACCATAGTCCCGCCCCTAACTCCGCCCATCCCGCCCC
TAACTCCGCCCAGTTCCGCCCATTCTCCGCCCCATGGCTGACTAATTTTTTTTATTTATGCAGAGGCCGA
GGCCGCCTCGGCCTCTGAGCTATTCCAGAAGTAGTGAGGAGGCTTTTTTGGAGGCCTAGGCTTTTGCAAA
GATCGATCAAGAGACAGGATGAGGATCGTTTCGCATGATTGAACAAGATGGATTGCACGCAGGTTCTCCG
GCCGCTTGGGTGGAGAGGCTATTCGGCTATGACTGGGCACAACAGACAATCGGCTGCTCTGATGCCGCCG
TGTTCCGGCTGTCAGCGCAGGGGCGCCCGGTTCTTTTTGTCAAGACCGACCTGTCCGGTGCCCTGAATGA
ACTGCAAGACGAGGCAGCGCGGCTATCGTGGCTGGCCACGACGGGCGTTCCTTGCGCAGCTGTGCTCGAC
GTTGTCACTGAAGCGGGAAGGGACTGGCTGCTATTGGGCGAAGTGCCGGGGCAGGATCTCCTGTCATCTC
ACCTTGCTCCTGCCGAGAAAGTATCCATCATGGCTGATGCAATGCGGCGGCTGCATACGCTTGATCCGGC
TACCTGCCCATTCGACCACCAAGCGAAACATCGCATCGAGCGAGCACGTACTCGGATGGAAGCCGGTCTT
GTCGATCAGGATGATCTGGACGAAGAGCATCAGGGGCTCGCGCCAGCCGAACTGTTCGCCAGGCTCAAGG
CGAGCATGCCCGACGGCGAGGATCTCGTCGTGACCCATGGCGATGCCTGCTTGCCGAATATCATGGTGGA
AAATGGCCGCTTTTCTGGATTCATCGACTGTGGCCGGCTGGGTGTGGCGGACCGCTATCAGGACATAGCG
TTGGCTACCCGTGATATTGCTGAAGAGCTTGGCGGCGAATGGGCTGACCGCTTCCTCGTGCTTTACGGTA
TCGCCGCTCCCGATTCGCAGCGCATCGCCTTCTATCGCCTTCTTGACGAGTTCTTCTGAGCGGGACTCTG
GGGTTCGAAATGACCGACCAAGCGACGCCCAACCTGCCATCACGAGATTTCGATTCCACCGCCGCCTTCT
ATGAAAGGTTGGGCTTCGGAATCGTTTTCCGGGACGCCGGCTGGATGATCCTCCAGCGCGGGGATCTCAT
GCTGGAGTTCTTCGCCCACCCTAGGGGGAGGCTAACTGAAACACGGAAGGAGACAATACCGGAAGGAACC
CGCGCTATGACGGCAATAAAAAGACAGAATAAAACGCACGGTGTTGGGTCGTTTGTTCATAAACGCGGGG
TTCGGTCCCAGGGCTGGCACTCTGTCGATACCCCACCGAGACCCCATTGGGGCCAATACGCCCGCGTTTC
TTCCTTTTCCCCACCCCACCCCCCAAGTTCGGGTGAAGGCCCAGGGCTCGCAGCCAACGTCGGGGCGGCA
GGCCCTGCCATAGCCTCAGGTTACTCATATATACTTTAGATTGATTTAAAACTTCATTTTTAATTTAAAA
GGATCTAGGTGAAGATCCTTTTTGATAATCTCATGACCAAAATCCCTTAACGTGAGTTTTCGTTCCACTG
AGCGTCAGACCCCGTAGAAAAGATCAAAGGATCTTCTTGAGATCCTTTTTTTCTGCGCGTAATCTGCTGC
TTGCAAACAAAAAAACCACCGCTACCAGCGGTGGTTTGTTTGCCGGATCAAGAGCTACCAACTCTTTTTC
CGAAGGTAACTGGCTTCAGCAGAGCGCAGATACCAAATACTGTTCTTCTAGTGTAGCCGTAGTTAGGCCA
CCACTTCAAGAACTCTGTAGCACCGCCTACATACCTCGCTCTGCTAATCCTGTTACCAGTGGCTGCTGCC
AGTGGCGATAAGTCGTGTCTTACCGGGTTGGACTCAAGACGATAGTTACCGGATAAGGCGCAGCGGTCGG
GCTGAACGGGGGGTTCGTGCACACAGCCCAGCTTGGAGCGAACGACCTACACCGAACTGAGATACCTACA
GCGTGAGCTATGAGAAAGCGCCACGCTTCCCGAAGGGAGAAAGGCGGACAGGTATCCGGTAAGCGGCAGG
GTCGGAACAGGAGAGCGCACGAGGGAGCTTCCAGGGGGAAACGCCTGGTATCTTTATAGTCCTGTCGGGT
TTCGCCACCTCTGACTTGAGCGTCGATTTTTGTGATGCTCGTCAGGGGGGCGGAGCCTATGGAAAAACGC
CAGCAACGCGGCCTTTTTACGGTTCCTGGCCTTTTGCTGGCCTTTTGCTCACATGTTCTTTCCTGCGTTA
TCCCCTGATTCTGTGGATAACCGTATTACCGCCATGCATTAGTTATTAATAGTAATCAATTACGGGGTCA
TTAGTTCATAGCCCATATATGGAGTTCCG
Features (pLannotate 1.2.2; 17 found; start..end, strand, type, name):
      1..304     +  enhancer       CMV enhancer: human cytomegalovirus immediate early enhancer
    305..508     +  promoter       CMV promoter: human cytomegalovirus (CMV) immediate early promoter
    553..1266    +  CDS            PS-CFP2: PS-CFP2 is a photoconvertible blue fluorescent protein, derived from Aequorea coerulescens.
   1267..1285    +  misc_feature   MCS (fragment): multiple cloning site
   1321..2133    +  CDS            Capzb (sequence withheld): CAPZB_RAT - Experimental evidence at protein level: Swiss-Prot protein existence level 1. F-actin-capping proteins bind in a Ca(2+)-independent manner to the fast growing ends of actin filaments (barbed end) thereby blocking the exchange of subunits at these ends. Unlike other capping proteins (such as gelsolin and severin), these proteins do not sever actin filaments. Plays a role in the regulation of cell morphology and cytoskeletal organization (By similarity). From Rattus norvegicus (Rat).
   2137..2173    +  misc_feature   MCS (fragment): multiple cloning site
   2190..2274    +  CDS            large T antigen (fragment): large T antigen from SV40 (simian virus 40)
   2297..2418    +  polyA_signal   SV40 poly(A) signal: SV40 polyadenylation signal
   2452..2880    -  rep_origin     f1 ori (sequence partly withheld): f1 bacteriophage origin of replication; arrow indicates direction of (+) strand synthesis
   2907..3011    +  promoter       AmpR promoter: bla
   3013..3370    +  promoter       SV40 promoter: SV40 enhancer and early promoter
   3405..4199    +  CDS            NeoR/KanR: aminoglycoside phosphotransferase from Tn5; aph(3')-II (or nptII); confers resistance to neomycin, kanamycin, and G418 (Geneticin®)
   4220..4372    +  CDS            ble (fragment): BLE_KLEPN - Experimental evidence at protein level: Swiss-Prot protein existence level 1. Binding protein with a strong affinity to the bleomycin family of antibiotics. Binds to CL990; an antimitotic-antibiotic compound. From Klebsiella pneumoniae.
   4431..4478    +  polyA_signal   HSV TK poly(A) signal: herpes simplex virus thymidine kinase polyadenylation signal (Cole and Stacy, 1985)
   4569..4585    -  polyA_signal   bGH poly(A) signal (fragment): bovine growth hormone polyadenylation signal
   4807..5395    +  rep_origin     ori: high-copy-number ColE1/pMB1/pBR322/pUC origin of replication
   5510..5569    +  enhancer       CMV enhancer (fragment): human cytomegalovirus immediate early enhancer
