[The description below was written by a language model from this plasmid's Addgene catalogue record and pLannotate feature annotations shown in this document.]
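Description:
PS-CFP2-MCPB2-C-18 is a mammalian expression plasmid built on the PS-CFP2-C1 backbone that produces mouse actin capping protein beta 2 (MCPB2, the Capzb gene product) fused to the photoswitchable fluorescent protein PS-CFP2. The fusion is driven by the human cytomegalovirus immediate early enhancer and promoter. PS-CFP2 sits at the N terminus and is followed by a short linker derived from the multiple cloning site, then by the capping protein coding sequence. The "C-18" in the name probably refers to this linker, though the record does not say so. Transcripts are terminated by the SV40 polyadenylation signal. The automated annotation matches the insert to the rat Capzb protein, which most likely reflects close conservation between the rodent orthologues, since the catalogue entry identifies the insert as mouse.

The plasmid is maintained in bacteria at high copy through a ColE1/pUC-type origin, and it also carries an f1 phage origin. A single NeoR/KanR cassette (Tn5 aminoglycoside phosphotransferase) serves both hosts. A bacterial promoter gives kanamycin resistance in E. coli, while the SV40 enhancer and early promoter, paired with the HSV TK polyadenylation signal, allow G418 selection of stably transfected mammalian cells. Small annotated fragments such as partial ble, large T antigen and bGH poly(A) matches appear to be backbone remnants, not functional elements.

The construct is intended for live-cell imaging of actin capping protein, which binds the barbed ends of actin filaments. PS-CFP2 is photoconvertible, and the record lists excitation at 400 and 490 nm with emission at 468 and 511 nm. Conversion from the cyan to the green state lets a selected pool of tagged protein be marked and tracked over time.
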