Addgene plasmid #57238: PS-CFP2-MCPB2-C-18
Purpose: Localization: Actin Capping Protein , Excitation: 400 / 490, Emission: 468 / 511
Depositing lab: Michael Davidson. Depositing organization: Florida State University, Tallahassee.
Backbone
  Vector backbone: PS-CFP2-C1
  Backbone size w/o insert (bp): 4750
  Vector type: Mammalian Expression
  Selectable markers: Neomycin (select with G418)
Growth in bacteria
  Bacterial resistance: Kanamycin, 50 μg/mL
  Growth temperature: 37°C
  Growth strain: DH5alpha
  Copy number: High Copy
Gene/Insert
  Gene/Insert name: MCPB2 (alt names: Mouse capping protein beta 2; NM_009798.4)
  Species: M. musculus (mouse)
  Promoter: CMV
  Tag / fusion protein: PS-CFP2 (N terminal on backbone)
  Cloning method: Unknown
  Sequencing primers: 5′ CMV-F; 3′ SV40pA-R
Terms and licenses: Academic/Nonprofit Terms; Industry Terms
Depositor comments: M. musculus (mouse) capping protein beta 2. Excitation = 400 / 490; Emission = 468 / 511
How to cite: PS-CFP2-MCPB2-C-18 was a gift from Michael Davidson (Addgene plasmid # 57238 ; http://n2t.net/addgene:57238 ; RRID:Addgene_57238)
