>Addgene plasmid #57238 | PS-CFP2-MCPB2-C-18 | depositor partial sequence | sequence record 88375 | insert sequence
ACGTCAGATCCGCTAGCGCTACCGGTCGCCACCATGAGCAAGGGCGCCGAGCTGTTCACCGGCATCGTGC
CCATCCTGATCGAGCTGAATGGCGATGTGAATGGCCACAAGTTCAGCGTGAGCGGCGAGGGCGAGGGCGA
TGCCACCTACGGCAAGCTGACCCTGAAGTTCATCTGCACCACCGGCAAGCTGCCTGTGCCCTGGCCCACC
CTGGTGGCCACCCTGAGCTACGGCGTGCAGTGCTTCTCACGCTACCCCGATCACATGAAGCAGCACGACT
TCTTCAAGAGCGCCATGCCTGAGGGCTACATCCAGGAGCGCACCATCTTCTTCGAGGATGACGGCAACTA
CAAGACGCGCGCCGAGGTGAAGTTCGAGGGCGATACCCTGGTGAGTCGCATCGAGCTGACCGGCACTGAT
TTCAAGGAGGATGGCAACATCCTGGGCAATAAGATGGAGTACAACTACAACGCCACCAATGTGTACATCG
TGGCCGACAAGGCCAGGAATGGCATCAAGGTGAACTTCAAGGTCCGCCACAACATCAAGGATGGCAGCGT
GCAGCTGGCCGACCACTACCAGCAGAATACCCCCATCGGCGATGGCCCTGTGCTGCTGCCCGATAACCAC
TACCTGTCCACCCAGAGCGCCCTGTCCAAGGACCCCAACGAGAAGCGCGATCACATGATCTACCTCGAGT
TCGTGACCGCCGCCGCCATCACCCACGGCATGGATGAGCTGTACAAGTCCGGACTCAGATCTCGAGAGTC
CAGTGGATATTCGTCTCGGTCGGGTGGAAGC
[813 nt withheld, positions 802-1614]
TGAGAATTCTGCAGTCGACGGTACCGCGGGCCCGGGATCCACCGGATCTAGAT
